Addgene plasmid #209117: pET28a(+)-SUMO-A'-l2-A'
Purpose: Bacterial expression of CC-GEMS ligand SUMO-A'-l2-A'
Depositing lab: Tom de Greef. Depositing organization: Technische Universiteit Eindhoven. Publication: Engineering a scalable and orthogonal platform for synthetic communication in mammalian cells. Makri Pistikou AM, Cremers GAO, Nathalia BL, Meuleman TJ, Bogels BWA, Eijkens BV, de Dreu A, Bezembinder MTH, Stassen OMJA, Bouten CCV, Merkx M, Jerala R, de Greef TFA. Nat Commun. 2023 Nov 2;14(1):7001. doi: 10.1038/s41467-023-42810-5. PubMed 37919273.
Backbone
  Vector backbone: pET28a(+)-PT7
  Vector type: Bacterial Expression
Growth in bacteria
  Bacterial resistance: Kanamycin, 50 μg/mL
  Growth temperature: 37°C
  Growth strain: DH5alpha
  Copy number: High Copy
Gene/Insert
  Gene/Insert name: SUMO-A'-l2-A'
  Species: Synthetic
  Cloning method: Restriction Enzyme; 5′ cloning site unknown (unknown if destroyed)
Terms and licenses: Academic/Nonprofit Terms; Industry Terms: Not Available to Industry
Depositor comments: CC: coiled-coil; GEMS: Generalized Extracellular Molecule Sensor. Please visit https://doi.org/10.1101/2023.01.18.524631 for bioRxiv preprint.
How to cite: pET28a(+)-SUMO-A'-l2-A' was a gift from Tom de Greef (Addgene plasmid # 209117 ; http://n2t.net/addgene:209117 ; RRID:Addgene_209117)
