[The description below was written by a language model from this plasmid's Addgene catalogue record and pLannotate feature annotations shown in this document.]
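Description:
pET28a(+)-SUMO-A'-l2-A' is a 6.1 kb bacterial expression plasmid built on a pET28a(+) backbone for producing a synthetic protein ligand in E. coli. It is selected with kanamycin through an aph(3')-Ia (KanR) gene and replicates from a ColE1/pMB1-type origin. The bom and rop elements are also present. The catalogue lists it as high copy, although Rop normally moderates copy number. An f1 origin is also annotated, and short tetracycline-resistance fragments are backbone remnants rather than functional markers.

The expression cassette follows the standard pET layout. A T7 promoter is immediately followed by a lac operator and the T7 gene 10 ribosome binding site, and a T7 terminator closes the unit. The plasmid carries lacI under its own promoter, so transcription is repressed until induction with IPTG in a host that supplies T7 RNA polymerase.

The annotated open reading frame begins with a short match to a His-tag-containing composite tag, probably an N-terminal His tag. Yeast SMT3 (SUMO) follows, a fusion partner commonly used to improve solubility and to allow removal by SUMO protease. About 490 bp downstream of SUMO carry no annotation and presumably encode the synthetic A'-l2-A' portion, which by its name is two copies of the A' coiled-coil peptide joined by a linker, though the record does not detail its composition. Partial matches to Strep-Tag II and a polyhistidine tag lie near the 3' end, suggesting C-terminal affinity handles.

The stated purpose is bacterial production of the SUMO-A'-l2-A' ligand for the CC-GEMS system. This system uses coiled-coil (CC) versions of Generalized Extracellular Molecule Sensor receptors, developed as an orthogonal platform for synthetic communication in mammalian cells.
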