Features (pLannotate 1.2.2; 21 found; start..end, strand, type, name):
     12..440     +  rep_origin     f1 ori (sequence partly withheld): f1 bacteriophage origin of replication; arrow indicates direction of (+) strand synthesis
    493..550     +  promoter       AmpR promoter (fragment): bla
    559..1374    -  CDS            KanR: aminoglycoside phosphotransferase; aph(3')-Ia; confers resistance to kanamycin in bacteria or G418 (Geneticin®) in eukaryotes
   1496..2084    +  rep_origin     ori: high-copy-number ColE1/pMB1/pBR322/pUC origin of replication
   2270..2409    -  misc_feature   bom: basis of mobility region from pBR322
   2511..2702    -  CDS            rop: Rop protein, which maintains plasmids at low copy number; rop
   2719..3099    +  CDS            YPB1_ECOLX: Protein predicted: Swiss-Prot protein existence level 4. From Escherichia coli.
   3171..3462    -  CDS            TcR (fragment): tetracycline efflux protein; tet; confers resistance to tetracycline
   3477..3498    -  protein_bind   CAP binding site: CAP binding activates transcription in the presence of cAMP. E. coli catabolite activator protein
   3511..4593    -  CDS            lacI: lac repressor; lacI; The lac repressor binds to the lac operator to inhibit transcription in E. coli. This inhibition can be relieved by adding lactose or isopropyl-β-D-thiogalactopyranoside (IPTG).
   4594..4671    -  promoter       lacI promoter: lacI
   4679..4958    -  CDS            TcR (fragment): tetracycline efflux protein; tet; confers resistance to tetracycline
   4980..4998    +  promoter       T7 promoter: promoter for bacteriophage T7 RNA polymerase
   4999..5023    +  protein_bind   lac operator: The lac repressor binds to the lac operator to inhibit transcription in E. coli. This inhibition can be relieved by adding lactose or isopropyl-β-D-thiogalactopyranoside (IPTG). lac repressor encoded by lacI
   5038..5060    +  RBS            RBS: efficient ribosome binding site from bacteriophage T7 gene 10 (Olins and Rangwala, 1989)
   5079..5095    +  CDS            capTEV™ (fragment): composite tag for in vivo biotinylation, TEV protease cleavage, and 6xHis tagging
   5124..5414    +  CDS            SMT3: SMT3_YEAST - Experimental evidence at protein level: Swiss-Prot protein existence level 1. Not known; suppressor of MIF2 mutations. From Saccharomyces cerevisiae (strain ATCC 204508 / S288c) (Baker's yeast).
   5904..5926    +  CDS            Strep-Tag II (fragment): peptide that binds Strep-Tactin®, an engineered form of streptavidin
   5947..5964    +  CDS            9xHis (fragment): 9xHis affinity tag
   5974..6023    +  CDS            SET1 (fragment): solubility-enhancement tag derived from T7 phage gene 10B
   6031..6078    +  terminator     T7 terminator: transcription terminator for bacteriophage T7 RNA polymerase
>Addgene plasmid #209117 | pET28a(+)-SUMO-A'-l2-A' | addgene full sequence | sequence record 417085 | Addgene NGS Result
TGGCGAATGGG
[124 nt withheld, positions 12-135]
C
[91 nt withheld, positions 137-227]
A
[49 nt withheld, positions 229-277]
CCTTTGACGTTGGAGTCCACGTTCTTT
[37 nt withheld, positions 305-341]
ACCCTATCTCGGTCTATTCTTTTGATTTATAAGGGATTTTGCCGATTTCGGCCTATTGGTTAAAAAATGA
GCTGATTTAACAAAAATTTAACGCGAATTTTAACAAAATATTAACGCTTACAATTTAGGTGGCACTTTTC
GGGGAAATGTGCGCGGAACCCCTATTTGTTTATTTTTCTAAATACATTCAAATATGTATCCGCTCATGAA
TTAATTCTTAGAAAAACTCATCGAGCATCAAATGAAACTGCAATTTATTCATATCAGGATTATCAATACC
ATATTTTTGAAAAAGCCGTTTCTGTAATGAAGGAGAAAACTCACCGAGGCAGTTCCATAGGATGGCAAGA
TCCTGGTATCGGTCTGCGATTCCGACTCGTCCAACATCAATACAACCTATTAATTTCCCCTCGTCAAAAA
TAAGGTTATCAAGTGAGAAATCACCATGAGTGACGACTGAATCCGGTGAGAATGGCAAAAGTTTATGCAT
TTCTTTCCAGACTTGTTCAACAGGCCAGCCATTACGCTCGTCATCAAAATCACTCGCATCAACCAAACCG
TTATTCATTCGTGATTGCGCCTGAGCGAGACGAAATACGCGATCGCTGTTAAAAGGACAATTACAAACAG
GAATCGAATGCAACCGGCGCAGGAACACTGCCAGCGCATCAACAATATTTTCACCTGAATCAGGATATTC
TTCTAATACCTGGAATGCTGTTTTCCCGGGGATCGCAGTGGTGAGTAACCATGCATCATCAGGAGTACGG
ATAAAATGCTTGATGGTCGGAAGAGGCATAAATTCCGTCAGCCAGTTTAGTCTGACCATCTCATCTGTAA
CATCATTGGCAACGCTACCTTTGCCATGTTTCAGAAACAACTCTGGCGCATCGGGCTTCCCATACAATCG
ATAGATTGTCGCACCTGATTGCCCGACATTATCGCGAGCCCATTTATACCCATATAAATCAGCATCCATG
TTGGAATTTAATCGCGGCCTAGAGCAAGACGTTTCCCGTTGAATATGGCTCATAACACCCCTTGTATTAC
TGTTTATGTAAGCAGACAGTTTTATTGTTCATGACCAAAATCCCTTAACGTGAGTTTTCGTTCCACTGAG
CGTCAGACCCCGTAGAAAAGATCAAAGGATCTTCTTGAGATCCTTTTTTTCTGCGCGTAATCTGCTGCTT
GCAAACAAAAAAACCACCGCTACCAGCGGTGGTTTGTTTGCCGGATCAAGAGCTACCAACTCTTTTTCCG
AAGGTAACTGGCTTCAGCAGAGCGCAGATACCAAATACTGTCCTTCTAGTGTAGCCGTAGTTAGGCCACC
ACTTCAAGAACTCTGTAGCACCGCCTACATACCTCGCTCTGCTAATCCTGTTACCAGTGGCTGCTGCCAG
TGGCGATAAGTCGTGTCTTACCGGGTTGGACTCAAGACGATAGTTACCGGATAAGGCGCAGCGGTCGGGC
TGAACGGGGGGTTCGTGCACACAGCCCAGCTTGGAGCGAACGACCTACACCGAACTGAGATACCTACAGC
GTGAGCTATGAGAAAGCGCCACGCTTCCCGAAGGGAGAAAGGCGGACAGGTATCCGGTAAGCGGCAGGGT
CGGAACAGGAGAGCGCACGAGGGAGCTTCCAGGGGGAAACGCCTGGTATCTTTATAGTCCTGTCGGGTTT
CGCCACCTCTGACTTGAGCGTCGATTTTTGTGATGCTCGTCAGGGGGGCGGAGCCTATGGAAAAACGCCA
GCAACGCGGCCTTTTTACGGTTCCTGGCCTTTTGCTGGCCTTTTGCTCACATGTTCTTTCCTGCGTTATC
CCCTGATTCTGTGGATAACCGTATTACCGCCTTTGAGTGAGCTGATACCGCTCGCCGCAGCCGAACGACC
GAGCGCAGCGAGTCAGTGAGCGAGGAAGCGGAAGAGCGCCTGATGCGGTATTTTCTCCTTACGCATCTGT
GCGGTATTTCACACCGCAATGGTGCACTCTCAGTACAATCTGCTCTGATGCCGCATAGTTAAGCCAGTAT
ACACTCCGCTATCGCTACGTGACTGGGTCATGGCTGCGCCCCGACACCCGCCAACACCCGCTGACGCGCC
CTGACGGGCTTGTCTGCTCCCGGCATCCGCTTACAGACAAGCTGTGACCGTCTCCGGGAGCTGCATGTGT
CAGAGGTTTTCACCGTCATCACCGAAACGCGCGAGGCAGCTGCGGTAAAGCTCATCAGCGTGGTCGTGAA
GCGATTCACAGATGTCTGCCTGTTCATCCGCGTCCAGCTCGTTGAGTTTCTCCAGAAGCGTTAATGTCTG
GCTTCTGATAAAGCGGGCCATGTTAAGGGCGGTTTTTTCCTGTTTGGTCACTGATGCCTCCGTGTAAGGG
GGATTTCTGTTCATGGGGGTAATGATACCGATGAAACGAGAGAGGATGCTCACGATACGGGTTACTGATG
ATGAACATGCCCGGTTACTGGAACGTTGTGAGGGTAAACAACTGGCGGTATGGATGCGGCGGGACCAGAG
AAAAATCACTCAGGGTCAATGCCAGCGCTTCGTTAATACAGATGTAGGTGTTCCACAGGGTAGCCAGCAG
CATCCTGCGATGCAGATCCGGAACATAATGGTGCAGGGCGCTGACTTCCGCGTTTCCAGACTTTACGAAA
CACGGAAACCGAAGACCATTCATGTTGTTGCTCAGGTCGCAGACGTTTTGCAGCAGCAGTCGCTTCACGT
TCGCTCGCGTATCGGTGATTCATTCTGCTAACCAGTAAGGCAACCCCGCCAGCCTAGCCGGGTCCTCAAC
GACAGGAGCACGATCATGCGCACCCGTGGGGCCGCCATGCCGGCGATAATGGCCTGCTTCTCGCCGAAAC
GTTTGGTGGCGGGACCAGTGACGAAGGCTTGAGCGAGGGCGTGCAAGATTCCGAATACCGCAAGCGACAG
GCCGATCATCGTCGCGCTCCAGCGAAAGCGGTCCTCGCCGAAAATGACCCAGAGCGCTGCCGGCACCTGT
CCTACGAGTTGCATGATAAAGAAGACAGTCATAAGTGCGGCGACGATAGTCATGCCCCGCGCCCACCGGA
AGGAGCTGACTGGGTTGAAGGCTCTCAAGGGCATCGGTCGAGATCCCGGTGCCTAATGAGTGAGCTAACT
TACATTAATTGCGTTGCGCTCACTGCCCGCTTTCCAGTCGGGAAACCTGTCGTGCCAGCTGCATTAATGA
ATCGGCCAACGCGCGGGGAGAGGCGGTTTGCGTATTGGGCGCCAGGGTGGTTTTTCTTTTCACCAGTGAG
ACGGGCAACAGCTGATTGCCCTTCACCGCCTGGCCCTGAGAGAGTTGCAGCAAGCGGTCCACGCTGGTTT
GCCCCAGCAGGCGAAAATCCTGTTTGATGGTGGTTAACGGCGGGATATAACATGAGCTGTCTTCGGTATC
GTCGTATCCCACTACCGAGATATCCGCACCAACGCGCAGCCCGGACTCGGTAATGGCGCGCATTGCGCCC
AGCGCCATCTGATCGTTGGCAACCAGCATCGCAGTGGGAACGATGCCCTCATTCAGCATTTGCATGGTTT
GTTGAAAACCGGACATGGCACTCCAGTCGCCTTCCCGTTCCGCTATCGGCTGAATTTGATTGCGAGTGAG
ATATTTATGCCAGCCAGCCAGACGCAGACGCGCCGAGACAGAACTTAATGGGCCCGCTAACAGCGCGATT
TGCTGGTGACCCAATGCGACCAGATGCTCCACGCCCAGTCGCGTACCGTCTTCATGGGAGAAAATAATAC
TGTTGATGGGTGTCTGGTCAGAGACATCAAGAAATAACGCCGGAACATTAGTGCAGGCAGCTTCCACAGC
AATGGCATCCTGGTCATCCAGCGGATAGTTAATGATCAGCCCACTGACGCGTTGCGCGAGAAGATTGTGC
ACCGCCGCTTTACAGGCTTCGACGCCGCTTCGTTCTACCATCGACACCACCACGCTGGCACCCAGTTGAT
CGGCGCGAGATTTAATCGCCGCGACAATTTGCGACGGCGCGTGCAGGGCCAGACTGGAGGTGGCAACGCC
AATCAGCAACGACTGTTTGCCCGCCAGTTGTTGTGCCACGCGGTTGGGAATGTAATTCAGCTCCGCCATC
GCCGCTTCCACTTTTTCCCGCGTTTTCGCAGAAACGTGGCTGGCCTGGTTCACCACGCGGGAAACGGTCT
GATAAGAGACACCGGCATACTCTGCGACATCGTATAACGTTACTGGTTTCACATTCACCACCCTGAATTG
ACTCTCTTCCGGGCGCTATCATGCCATACCGCGAAAGGTTTTGCGCCATTCGATGGTGTCCGGGATCTCG
ACGCTCTCCCTTATGCGACTCCTGCATTAGGAAGCAGCCCAGTAGTAGGTTGAGGCCGTTGAGCACCGCC
GCCGCAAGGAATGGTGCATGCAAGGAGATGGCGCCCAACAGTCCCCCGGCCACGGGGCCTGCCACCATAC
CCACGCCGAAACAAGCGCTCATGAGCCCGAAGTGGCGAGCCCGATCTTCCCCATCGGTGATGTCGGCGAT
ATAGGCGCCAGCAACCGCACCTGTGGCGCCGGTGATGCCGGCCACGATGCGTCCGGCGTAGAGGATCGAG
ATCTCGATCCCGCGAAATTAATACGACTCACTATAGGGGAATTGTGAGCGGATAACAATTCCCCTCTAGA
AATAATTTTGTTTAACTTTAAGAAGGAGATATACCATGGGCAGCAGCCATCATCATCATCATCACAGCAG
CGGCACTAGTAGCGGCGGTGGTAGCGATAGCGAAGTCAATCAAGAAGCGAAACCGGAAGTCGAACCGGAA
GTCAAACCGGAAACGCACATCAACCTGAAAGTTAGTGATGGCAGCTCTGAAATTTTCTTTAAAATTAAGA
AAACCACGCCGCTGCGTCGCCTGATGGAAGCGTTTGCCAAACGCCAGGGCAAAGAAATGGATAGCCTGCG
CTTCCTGTATGACGGTATTCGTATCCAGGCGGATCAAGCCCCGGAAGATCTGGACATGGAAGATAACGAC
ATTATCGAAGCGCATCGCGAACAGATTGGCGGCCATATGAGCGGTCCTGGATCCTCTCCGGAAGACAAAA
TTGCGCAGTTGAAACAAAAAATTCAGGCGCTCAAGCAAGAAAATCAACAGTTGGAGGAGGAGAATGCAGC
CCTGGAGTATGGTGGAAGTCGAATTCGGTGGGAATTTCATCACGGGGGTTCGGGTGGTTCAGGCGGCTCA
GGAGGCTCCGGGGGTTCCGGAGGGAGCGGTGCTGAAGCCGCAGCCAAGGAAGCAGCAGCTAAAGAGGCCG
CTGCGAAGGAAGCTGCCGCAAAGGAGGCGGCGGCGAAAGAGGCGGCAGCAAAAGCCGGATCTGGTGGCAG
TGGTGGCTCCGGCGGGTCAGGTGGCAGCGGGGGATCAGGAGGTACCAGCGGTCCTGGATCCTCTCCGGAA
GACAAAATTGCGCAGTTGAAACAAAAAATTCAGGCGCTCAAGCAAGAAAATCAACAGTTGGAGGAGGAGA
ATGCAGCCCTGGAGTATGGTGGAAGTAAGCTTTGGAGCCACCCGCAGTTCGAAAAATAAAGCGGCCGCAC
TCGAGCACCACCACCACCACCACTGAGATCCGGCTGCTAACAAAGCCCGAAAGGAAGCTGAGTTGGCTGC
TGCCACCGCTGAGCAATAACTAGCATAACCCCTTGGGGCCTCTAAACGGGTCTTGAGGGGTTTTTTGCTG
AAAGGAGGAACTATATCCGGAT
